>Addgene plasmid #210638 | MIGR1_FLAG_TAL1-long_GFP | addgene full sequence | sequence record 417956 | Addgene NGS Result
AGCCCTTTGTACACCCTAAGCCTCCGCCTCCTCTTCCTCCATCCGCCCCGTCTCTCCCCCTTGAACCTCC
TCGTTCGACCCCGCCTCGATCCTCCCTTTATCCAGCCCTCACTCCTTCTCTAGGCGCCGGAATTAGATCT
GCCACCATGGATTACAAGGATGACGACGATAAGACCGAGCGGCCGCCGAGCGAGGCGGCTCGCAGTGACC
CCCAGCTAGAGGGACGGGACGCGGCCGAGGCCAGCATGGCCCCCCCGCACCTGGTCCTGCTGAACGGCGT
CGCCAAGGAGACGAGCCGCGCGGCCGCAGCGGAGCCCCCAGTCATCGAACTGGGCGCGCGCGGAGGCCCG
GGGGGCGGCCCTGCCGGTGGGGGCGGCGCCGCGAGAGACTTAAAGGGCCGCGACGCGGCGACGGCCGAAG
CGCGCCATCGGGTGCCCACCACCGAGCTGTGCAGACCTCCCGGGCCCGCCCCGGCCCCCGCGCCCGCCTC
GGTTACAGCGGAGCTGCCCGGCGACGGCCGCATGGTGCAGCTGAGTCCTCCCGCGCTGGCTGCCCCCGCC
GCCCCCGGCCGCGCGCTGCTCTACAGCCTCAGCCAGCCGCTGGCCTCTCTCGGCAGCGGGTTCTTTGGGG
AGCCGGATGCCTTCCCTATGTTCACCACCAACAATCGAGTGAAGAGGAGACCTTCCCCCTATGAGATGGA
GATTACTGATGGTCCCCACACCAAAGTTGTGCGGCGTATCTTCACCAACAGCCGGGAGCGATGGCGGCAG
CAGAATGTGAACGGGGCCTTTGCCGAGCTCCGCAAGCTGATCCCCACACATCCCCCGGACAAGAAGCTCA
GCAAGAATGAGATCCTCCGCCTGGCCATGAAGTATATCAACTTCTTGGCCAAGCTGCTCAATGACCAGGA
GGAGGAGGGCACCCAGCGGGCCAAGACTGGCAAGGACCCTGTGGTGGGGGCTGGTGGGGGTGGAGGTGGG
GGAGGGGGCGGCGCGCCCCCAGATGACCTCCTGCAAGACGTGCTTTCCCCCAACTCCAGCTGCGGCAGCT
CCCTGGATGGGGCAGCCAGCCCGGACAGCTACACGGAGGAGCCCGCGCCCAAGCACACGGCCCGCAGCCT
CCATCCTGCCATGCTGCCTGCCGCCGATGGAGCCGGCCCTCGGTGAGAATTCCGCCCCCCCCCCCTAACG
TTACTGGCCGAAGCCGCTTGGAATAAGGCCGGTGTGCGTTTGTCTATATGTTATTTTCCACCATATTGCC
GTCTTTTGGCAATGTGAGGGCCCGGAAACCTGGCCCTGTCTTCTTGACGAGCATTCCTAGGGGTCTTTCC
CCTCTCGCCAAAGGAATGCAAGGTCTGTTGAATGTCGTGAAGGAAGCAGTTCCTCTGGAAGCTTCTTGAA
GACAAACAACGTCTGTAGCGACCCTTTGCAGGCAGCGGAACCCCCCACCTGGCGACAGGTGCCTCTGCGG
CCAAAAGCCACGTGTATAAGATACACCTGCAAAGGCGGCACAACCCCAGTGCCACGTTGTGAGTTGGATA
GTTGTGGAAAGAGTCAAATGGCTCTCCTCAAGCGTATTCAACAAGGGGCTGAAGGATGCCCAGAAGGTAC
CCCATTGTATGGGATCTGATCTGGGGCCTCGGTGCACATGCTTTACATGTGTTTAGTCGAGGTTAAAAAA
ACGTCTAGGCCCCCCGAACCACGGGGACGTGGTTTTCCTTTGAAAAACACGATGATAATATGGCCACAAC
CATGGTGAGCAAGGGCGAGGAGCTGTTCACCGGGGTGGTGCCCATCCTGGTCGAGCTGGACGGCGACGTA
AACGGCCACAAGTTCAGCGTGTCTGGCGAGGGCGAGGGCGATGCCACCTACGGCAAGCTGACCCTGAAGT
TCATCTGCACCACCGGCAAGCTGCCCGTGCCCTGGCCCACCCTCGTGACCACCCTGACCTACGGCGTGCA
GTGCTTCAGCCGCTACCCCGACCACATGAAGCAGCACGACTTCTTCAAGTCCGCCATGCCCGAAGGCTAC
GTCCAGGAGCGCACCATCTTCTTCAAGGACGACGGCAACTACAAGACCCGCGCCGAGGTGAAGTTCGAGG
GCGACACCCTGGTGAACCGCATCGAGCTGAAGGGCATCGACTTCAAGGAGGACGGCAACATCCTGGGGCA
CAAGCTGGAGTACAACTACAACAGCCACAACGTCTATATCATGGCCGACAAGCAGAAGAACGGCATCAAG
GCGAACTTCAAGATCCGCCACAACATCGAGGACGGCAGCGTGCAGCTCGCCGACCACTACCAGCAGAACA
CCCCCATCGGCGACGGCCCCGTGCTGCTGCCCGACAACCACTACCTGAGCACCCAGTCCGCCCTGAGCAA
AGACCCCAACGAGAAGCGCGATCACATGGTCCTGCTGGAGTTCGTGACCGCCGCCGGGATCACTCTCGGC
ATGGACGAGCTGTACAAGTAATGAATTAATTAAGAATTATCAAGCTTATCGATACCGTCGACCTGCAGCC
AAGCTTATCGATAAAATAAAAGATTTTATTTAGTCTCCAGAAAAAGGGGGGAATGAAAGACCCCACCTGT
AGGTTTGGCAAGCTAGCTTAAGTAACGCCATTTTGCAAGGCATGGAAAATACATAACTGAGAATAGAGAA
GTTCAGATCAAGGTTAGGAACAGAGAGACAGCAGAATATGGGCCAAACAGGATATCTGTGGTAAGCAGTT
CCTGCCCCGGCTCAGGGCCAAGAACAGATGGTCCCCAGATGCGGTCCCGCCCTCAGCAGTTTCTAGAGAA
CCATCAGATGTTTCCAGGGTGCCCCAAGGACCTGAAATGACCCTGTGCCTTATTTGAACTAACCAATCAG
TTCGCTTCTCGCTTCTGTTCGCGCGCTTCTGCTCCCCGAGCTCAATAAAAGAGCCCACAACCCCTCACTC
GGCGCGCCAGTCCTCCGATAGACTGCGTCGCCCGGGTACCCGTGTATCCAATAAACCCTCTTGCAGTTGC
ATCCGACTTGTGGTCTCGCTGTTCCTTGGGAGGGTCTCCTCTGAGTGATTGACTACCCGTCAGCGGGGGT
CTTTCATGGGTAACAGTTTCTTGAAGTTGGAGAACAACATTCTGAGGGTAGGAGTCGAATATTAAGTAAT
CCTGACTCAATTAGCCACTGTTTTGAATCCACATACTCCAATACTCCTGAAATAGTTCATTATGGACAGC
GCAGAAAGAGCTGGGGAGAATTGTGAAATTGTTATCCGCTCACAATTCCACACAACATACGAGCCGGAAG
CATAAAGTGTAAAGCCTGGGGTGCCTAATGAGTGAGCTAACTCACATTAATTGCGTTGCGCTCACTGCCC
GCTTTCCAGTCGGGAAACCTGTCGTGCCAGCTGCATTAATGAATCGGCCAACGCGCGGGGAGAGGCGGTT
TGCGTATTGGGCGCTCTTCCGCTTCCTCGCTCACTGACTCGCTGCGCTCGGTCGTTCGGCTGCGGCGAGC
GGTATCAGCTCACTCAAAGGCGGTAATACGGTTATCCACAGAATCAGGGGATAACGCAGGAAAGAACATG
TGAGCAAAAGGCCAGCAAAAGGCCAGGAACCGTAAAAAGGCCGCGTTGCTGGCGTTTTTCCATAGGCTCC
GCCCCCCTGACGAGCATCACAAAAATCGACGCTCAAGTCAGAGGTGGCGAAACCCGACAGGACTATAAAG
ATACCAGGCGTTTCCCCCTGGAAGCTCCCTCGTGCGCTCTCCTGTTCCGACCCTGCCGCTTACCGGATAC
CTGTCCGCCTTTCTCCCTTCGGGAAGCGTGGCGCTTTCTCATAGCTCACGCTGTAGGTATCTCAGTTCGG
TGTAGGTCGTTCGCTCCAAGCTGGGCTGTGTGCACGAACCCCCCGTTCAGCCCGACCGCTGCGCCTTATC
CGGTAACTATCGTCTTGAGTCCAACCCGGTAAGACACGACTTATCGCCACTGGCAGCAGCCACTGGTAAC
AGGATTAGCAGAGCGAGGTATGTAGGCGGTGCTACAGAGTTCTTGAAGTGGTGGCCTAACTACGGCTACA
CTAGAAGAACAGTATTTGGTATCTGCGCTCTGCTGAAGCCAGTTACCTTCGGAAAAAGAGTTGGTAGCTC
TTGATCCGGCAAACAAACCACCGCTGGTAGCGGTGGTTTTTTTGTTTGCAAGCAGCAGATTACGCGCAGA
AAAAAAGGATCTCAAGAAGATCCTTTGATCTTTTCTACGGGGTCTGACGCTCAGTGGAACGAAAACTCAC
GTTAAGGGATTTTGGTCATGAGATTATCAAAAAGGATCTTCACCTAGATCCTTTTAAATTAAAAATGAAG
TTTTAAATCAATCTAAAGTATATATGAGTAAACTTGGTCTGACAGTTACCAATGCTTAATCAGTGAGGCA
CCTATCTCAGCGATCTGTCTATTTCGTTCATCCATAGTTGCCTGACTCCCCGTCGTGTAGATAACTACGA
TACGGGAGGGCTTACCATCTGGCCCCAGTGCTGCAATGATACCGCGAGACCCACGCTCACCGGCTCCAGA
TTTATCAGCAATAAACCAGCCAGCCGGAAGGGCCGAGCGCAGAAGTGGTCCTGCAACTTTATCCGCCTCC
ATCCAGTCTATTAATTGTTGCCGGGAAGCTAGAGTAAGTAGTTCGCCAGTTAATAGTTTGCGCAACGTTG
TTGCCATTGCTACAGGCATCGTGGTGTCACGCTCGTCGTTTGGTATGGCTTCATTCAGCTCCGGTTCCCA
ACGATCAAGGCGAGTTACATGATCCCCCATGTTGTGCAAAAAAGCGGTTAGCTCCTTCGGTCCTCCGATC
GTTGTCAGAAGTAAGTTGGCCGCAGTGTTATCACTCATGGTTATGGCAGCACTGCATAATTCTCTTACTG
TCATGCCATCCGTAAGATGCTTTTCTGTGACTGGTGAGTACTCAACCAAGTCATTCTGAGAATAGTGTAT
GCGGCGACCGAGTTGCTCTTGCCCGGCGTCAATACGGGATAATACCGCGCCACATAGCAGAACTTTAAAA
GTGCTCATCATTGGAAAACGTTCTTCGGGGCGAAAACTCTCAAGGATCTTACCGCTGTTGAGATCCAGTT
CGATGTAACCCACTCGTGCACCCAACTGATCTTCAGCATCTTTTACTTTCACCAGCGTTTCTGGGTGAGC
AAAAACAGGAAGGCAAAATGCCGCAAAAAAGGGAATAAGGGCGACACGGAAATGTTGAATACTCATACTC
TTCCTTTTTCAATATTATTGAAGCATTTATCAGGGTTATTGTCTCATGAGCGGATACATATTTGAATGTA
TTTAGAAAAATAAACAAATAGGGGTTCCGCGCACATTTCCCCGAAAAGTGCCACCTGACGTCTAAGAAAC
CATTATTATCATGACATTAACCTATAAAAATAGGCGTATCACGAGGCCCTTTCGTCTCGCGCGTTTCGGT
GATGACGGTGAAAACCTCTGACACATGCAGCTCCCGGAGACGGTCACAGCTTGTCTGTAAGCGGATGCCG
GGAGCAGACAAGCCCGTCAGGGCGCGTCAGCGGGTGTTGGCGGGTGTCGGGGCTGGCTTAACTATGCGGC
ATCAGAGCAGATTGTACTGAGAGTGCACCATATGCGGTGTGAAATACCGCACAGATGCGTAAGGAGAAAA
TACCGCATCAGGCGCCATTCGCCATTCAGGCTGCGCAACTGTTGGGAAGGGCGATCGGTGCGGGCCTCTT
CGCTATTACGCCAGCTGGCGAAAGGGGGATGTGCTGCAAGGCGATTAAGTTGGGTAACGCCAGGGTTTTC
CCAGTCACGACGTTGTAAAACGACGGCGCAAGGAATGGTGCATGCAAGGAGATGGCGCCCAACAGTCCCC
CGGCCACGGGGCCTGCCACCATACCCACGCCGAAACAAGCGCTCATGAGCCCGAAGTGGCGAGCCCGATC
TTCCCCATCGGTGATGTCGGCGATATAGGCGCCAGCAACCGCACCTGTGGCGCCGGTGATGCCGGCCACG
ATGCGTCCGGCGTAGAGGCGATTAGTCCAATTTGTTAAAGACAGGATATCAGTGGTCCAGGCTCTAGTTT
TGACTCAACAATATCACCAGCTGAAGCCTATAGAGTACGAGCCATAGATAAAATAAAAGATTTTATTTAG
TCTCCAGAAAAAGGGGGGAATGAAAGACCCCACCTGTAGGTTTGGCAAGCTAGCTTAAGTAACGCCATTT
TGCAAGGCATGGAAAATACATAACTGAGAATAGAGAAGTTCAGATCAAGGTTAGGAACAGAGAGACAGCA
GAATATGGGCCAAACAGGATATCTGTGGTAAGCAGTTCCTGCCCCGGCTCAGGGCCAAGAACAGATGGTC
CCCAGATGCGGTCCCGCCCTCAGCAGTTTCTAGAGAACCATCAGATGTTTCCAGGGTGCCCCAAGGACCT
GAAATGACCCTGTGCCTTATTTGAACTAACCAATCAGTTCGCTTCTCGCTTCTGTTCGCGCGCTTCTGCT
CCCCGAGCTCAATAAAAGAGCCCACAACCCCTCACTCGGCGCGCCAGTCCTCCGATAGACTGCGTCGCCC
GGGTACCCGTATTCCCAATAAAGCCTCTTGCTGTTTGCATCCGAATCGTGGACTCGCTGATCCTTGGGAG
GGTCTCCTCAGATTGATTGACTGCCCACCTCGGGGGTCTTTCATTTGGAGGTTCCACCGAGATTTGGAGA
CCCCTGCCCAGGGACCACCGACCCCCCCGCCGGGAGGTAAGCTGGCCAGCGGTCGTTTCGTGTCTGTCTC
TGTCTTTGTGCGTGTTTGTGCCGGCATCTAATGTTTGCGCCTGCGTCTGTACTAGTTAGCTAACTAGCTC
TGTATCTGGCGGACCCGTGGTGGAACTGACGAGTTCTGAACACCCGGCCGCAACCCTGGGAGACGTCCCA
GGGACTTTGGGGGCCGTTTTTGTGGCCCGACCTGAGGAAGGGAGTCGATGTGGAATCCGACCCCGTCAGG
ATATGTGGTTCTGGTAGGAGACGAGAACCTAAAACAGTTCCCGCCTCCGTCTGAATTTTTGCTTTCGGTT
TGGAACCGAAGCCGCGCGTCTTGTCTGCTGCAGCGCTGCAGCATCGTTCTGTGTTGTCTCTGTCTGACTG
TGTTTCTGTATTTGTCTGAAAATTAGGGCCAGACTGTTACCACTCCCTTAAGTTTGACCTTAGGTCACTG
GAAAGATGTCGAGCGGATCGCTCACAACCAGTCGGTAGATGTCAAGAAGAGACGTTGGGTTACCTTCTGC
TCTGCAGAATGGCCAACCTTTAACGTCGGATGGCCGCGAGACGGCACCTTTAACCGAGACCTCATCACCC
AGGTTAAGATCAAGGTCTTTTCACCTGGCCCGCATGGACACCCAGACCAGGTCCCCTACATCGTGACCTG
GGAAGCCTTGGCTTTTGACCCCCCTCCCTGGGTCA
Features (pLannotate 1.2.2; 21 found; start..end, strand, type, name):
    150..174     +  CDS            3xFLAG (fragment): three tandem FLAG® epitope tags
    174..1163    +  CDS            TAL1: TAL1_HUMAN - Also known as BHLHA17, SCL, TCL5. Experimental evidence at protein level: Swiss-Prot protein existence level 1. Implicated in the genesis of hemopoietic malignancies. It may play an important role in hemopoietic differentiation. Serves as a positive regulator of erythroid differentiation (By similarity). From Homo sapiens (Human).
   1276..1738    +  misc_feature   IRES: internal ribosome entry site (IRES) of the encephalomyocarditis virus (EMCV)
   1752..2471    +  CDS            EGFP: the original enhanced GFP (Yang et al., 1996) mammalian codon-optimized
   2488..2514    +  misc_feature   MCS (fragment): pBluescript multiple cloning site
   2573..3087    +  LTR            3' LTR: 3' long terminal repeat from murine embryonic stem cell virus
   3249..3265    -  protein_bind   lac operator: The lac repressor binds to the lac operator to inhibit transcription in E. coli. This inhibition can be relieved by adding lactose or isopropyl-β-D-thiogalactopyranoside (IPTG). lac repressor encoded by lacI
   3273..3303    -  promoter       lac promoter: promoter for the E. coli lac operon
   3318..3339    -  protein_bind   CAP binding site: CAP binding activates transcription in the presence of cAMP. E. coli catabolite activator protein
   3352..3444    -  CDS            lacI (fragment): lac repressor; lacI; The lac repressor binds to the lac operator to inhibit transcription in E. coli. This inhibition can be relieved by adding lactose or isopropyl-β-D-thiogalactopyranoside (IPTG).
   3627..4215    -  rep_origin     ori: high-copy-number ColE1/pMB1/pBR322/pUC origin of replication
   4386..5246    -  CDS            AmpR: β-lactamase; bla; confers resistance to ampicillin, carbenicillin, and related antibiotics
   5247..5351    -  promoter       AmpR promoter: bla
   5446..5481    +  CDS            rop (fragment): Rop protein, which maintains plasmids at low copy number; rop
   5583..5682    +  misc_feature   bom (fragment): basis of mobility region from pBR322
   5688..5837    -  CDS            lacZα (fragment): LacZα fragment of β-galactosidase; lacZ fragment
   5837..6038    -  CDS            TcR (fragment): tetracycline efflux protein; tet; confers resistance to tetracycline
   6039..6137    +  CDS            env (fragment): murine leukemia virus gPr80 envelope polyprotein precursor; env; proteolytically cleaved into gp70SU and p15TM subunits
   6179..6695    +  LTR            5' LTR: 5' long terminal repeat from murine embryonic stem cell virus
   6759..7100    +  misc_feature   MESV Ψ: packaging signal of murine embryonic stem cell virus
   7167..128     +  CDS            gag (truncated) (across the origin): truncated Moloney murine leukemia virus (MMLV) gag gene lacking the start codon
