[The description below was written by a language model from this plasmid's Addgene catalogue record and pLannotate feature annotations shown in this document.]
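Description:
MIGR1_FLAG_TAL1-long_GFP is a gammaretroviral expression vector built on the MIGR1 backbone for overexpressing the long isoform of the human haematopoietic bHLH transcription factor TAL1 (also called SCL) in mammalian cells. It is propagated in E. coli through a high-copy ColE1/pUC-type origin and selected with ampicillin via the β-lactamase gene. The bacterial portion also carries non-functional remnants of lacI, lacZα, rop, bom and the tetracycline resistance gene, left over from earlier cloning vectors.

The retroviral cassette is flanked by 5′ and 3′ long terminal repeats of the murine embryonic stem cell virus type. Downstream of the 5′ LTR lie the Ψ packaging signal and a truncated gag segment lacking its start codon, which together promote encapsidation of the genomic RNA when the plasmid is introduced into a packaging cell line that supplies gag-pol and env in trans. The 5′ LTR drives a single bicistronic transcript. It begins with a FLAG epitope sequence (annotated as a fragment of 3xFLAG) placed directly upstream of a roughly 1 kb TAL1 open reading frame. An EMCV IRES and EGFP follow. EGFP is therefore co-expressed from the same message and serves as the marker for identifying or sorting transduced cells, since there is no drug selection cassette.

The catalogue insert field reads "TAL1-short", whereas the plasmid name and stated purpose say TAL1-long. The annotated coding region is about 330 codons, close to the full-length protein, which favours the long isoform. The insert was cloned between BglII and EcoRI sites, both destroyed in the process. The construct is meant for comparing TAL1 isoform functions in haematopoiesis and cell growth.
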