Addgene plasmid #210638: MIGR1_FLAG_TAL1-long_GFP
Purpose: Overexpression of TAL1-long
Depositing lab: Maayan Salton. Depositing organization: Hebrew University. Publication: Isoforms of the TAL1 transcription factor have different roles in hematopoiesis and cell growth. Sharma A, Mistriel-Zerbib S, Najar RA, Engal E, Bentata M, Taqatqa N, Dahan S, Cohen K, Jaffe-Herman S, Geminder O, Baker M, Nevo Y, Plaschkes I, Kay G, Drier Y, Berger M, Salton M. PLoS Biol. 2023 Jun 28;21(6):e3002175. doi: 10.1371/journal.pbio.3002175. PubMed 37379322.
Backbone
  Vector backbone: MIGR1
  Backbone manufacturer: Warren Pear, Addgene plasmid #27490
  Backbone size w/o insert (bp): 6441
  Vector type: Retroviral
  Selectable markers: GFP
Growth in bacteria
  Bacterial resistance: Ampicillin, 100 μg/mL
  Growth temperature: 37°C
  Growth strain: NEB Stable
  Copy number: High Copy
Gene/Insert
  Gene/Insert name: TAL1-short
  Species: H. sapiens (human)
  Entrez Gene: TAL1 (a.k.a. SCL, TCL5, bHLHa17, tal-1)
  Cloning method: Restriction Enzyme; 5′ cloning site BglII (destroyed during cloning); 3′ cloning site EcoR1 (destroyed during cloning)
Terms and licenses: Academic/Nonprofit Terms; Industry Terms: Not Available to Industry
How to cite: MIGR1_FLAG_TAL1-long_GFP was a gift from Maayan Salton (Addgene plasmid # 210638 ; http://n2t.net/addgene:210638 ; RRID:Addgene_210638)
