>Addgene plasmid #210638 | MIGR1_FLAG_TAL1-long_GFP | depositor partial sequence | sequence record 410517 | insert
GATTACAAGGATGACGACGATAAGACCGAGCGGCCGCCGAGCGAGGCGGCTCGCAGTGACCCCCAGCTAG
AGGGACGGGACGCGGCCGAGGCCAGCATGGCCCCCCCGCACCTGGTCCTGCTGAACGGCGTCGCCAAGGA
GACGAGCCGCGCGGCCGCAGCGGAGCCCCCAGTCATCGAACTGGGCGCGCGCGGAGGCCCGGGGGGCGGC
CCTGCCGGTGGGGGCGGCGCCGCGAGAGACTTAAAGGGCCGCGACGCGGCGACGGCCGAAGCGCGCCATC
GGGTGCCCACCACCGAGCTGTGCAGACCTCCCGGGCCCGCCCCGGCCCCCGCGCCCGCCTCGGTTACAGC
GGAGCTGCCCGGCGACGGCCGCATGGTGCAGCTGAGTCCTCCCGCGCTGGCTGCCCCCGCCGCCCCCGGC
CGCGCGCTGCTCTACAGCCTCAGCCAGCCGCTGGCCTCTCTCGGCAGCGGGTTCTTTGGGGAGCCGGATG
CCTTCCCTATGTTCACCACCAACAATCGAGTGAAGAGGAGACCTTCCCCCTATGAGATGGAGATTACTGA
TGGTCCCCACACCAAAGTTGTGCGGCGTATCTTCACCAACAGCCGGGAGCGATGGCGGCAGCAGAATGTG
AACGGGGCCTTTGCCGAGCTCCGCAAGCTGATCCCCACACATCCCCCGGACAAGAAGCTCAGCAAGAATG
AGATCCTCCGCCTGGCCATGAAGTATATCAACTTCTTGGCCAAGCTGCTCAATGACCAGGAGGAGGAGGG
CACCCAGCGGGCCAAGACTGGCAAGGACCCTGTGGTGGGGGCTGGTGGGGGTGGAGGTGGGGGAGGGGGC
GGCGCGCCCCCAGATGACCTCCTGCAAGACGTGCTTTCCCCCAACTCCAGCTGCGGCAGCTCCCTGGATG
GGGCAGCCAGCCCGGACAGCTACACGGAGGAGCCCGCGCCCAAGCACACGGCCCGCAGCCTCCATCCTGC
CATGCTGCCTGCCGCCGATGGAGCCGGCCCTCGGTGA
